Addgene plasmid #136969: pGGC_RT_Tq2CFP
Purpose: Goldengate/Greengate CDS module, containing Tq2CFP.
Depositing lab: Klaus Theres. Depositing organization: Max Planck Institute for Plant Breeding Research.
Backbone
  Vector backbone: pUC19
  Vector type: Bacterial Expression
Growth in bacteria
  Bacterial resistance: Ampicillin, 100 μg/mL
  Growth temperature: 37°C
  Growth strain: DH5alpha
  Copy number: High Copy
Gene/Insert
  Gene/Insert name: Tq2CFP
  Species: Synthetic
  Cloning method: Restriction Enzyme; 5′ cloning site unknown (unknown if destroyed); 3′ cloning site unknown (unknown if destroyed)
Terms and licenses: Academic/Nonprofit Terms; Industry Terms: Not Available to Industry
Depositor comments: For use in the Greengate system (DOI: 10.1371/journal.pone.0083043, Addgene: Kit # 1000000036) or similar Goldengate-based systems. This plasmid carries a Greengate CDS module, containing Tq2CFP.
How to cite: pGGC_RT_Tq2CFP was a gift from Klaus Theres (Addgene plasmid # 136969 ; http://n2t.net/addgene:136969 ; RRID:Addgene_136969)
