[The description below was written by a language model from this plasmid's Addgene catalogue record and pLannotate feature annotations shown in this document.]
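Description:
pGGC_RT_Tq2CFP is a small (about 3.4 kb) entry-level cloning plasmid built on a pUC19 backbone that serves as a coding-sequence (CDS, "C" position) module for the GreenGate system or similar Golden Gate-based assembly schemes. It is maintained in E. coli at high copy number through the ColE1/pUC-type origin and selected with ampicillin via the bla (β-lactamase) gene and its native promoter. Although catalogued as a bacterial expression vector, its role is that of a part donor rather than an expression construct in its own right.

The payload is Tq2CFP, which the feature annotation identifies as mTurquoise2, a bright, monomeric, rapidly maturing cyan fluorescent protein derived from Aequorea victoria GFP with low acid sensitivity. The reading frame sits in the former multiple cloning region, downstream of the CAP binding site, lac promoter and lac operator, and is flanked by an SP6 promoter upstream and an oppositely oriented T7 promoter downstream. These are carried-over vector elements, as are the remaining fragments of lacZα, lacI, bom and rop. No plant promoter or terminator is present, consistent with a module meant to supply only the coding part.

In GreenGate-style cloning, type IIS restriction digestion releases each module with defined overhangs so that promoter, tag, CDS, terminator and resistance modules ligate in a fixed order into a plant transformation destination vector. The type IIS sites and overhangs are not annotated in the feature table, and the cloning sites are recorded as unknown. The module would typically be used to build cyan fluorescent reporter or fusion constructs for plants.
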