Features (pLannotate 1.2.2; 13 found; start..end, strand, type, name):
     96..200     +  promoter       AmpR promoter: bla
    201..1061    +  CDS            AmpR: β-lactamase; bla; confers resistance to ampicillin, carbenicillin, and related antibiotics
   1232..1820    +  rep_origin     ori: high-copy-number ColE1/pMB1/pBR322/pUC origin of replication
   2003..2095    +  CDS            lacI (fragment): lac repressor; lacI; The lac repressor binds to the lac operator to inhibit transcription in E. coli. This inhibition can be relieved by adding lactose or isopropyl-β-D-thiogalactopyranoside (IPTG).
   2108..2129    +  protein_bind   CAP binding site: CAP binding activates transcription in the presence of cAMP. E. coli catabolite activator protein
   2144..2174    +  promoter       lac promoter: promoter for the E. coli lac operon
   2182..2198    +  protein_bind   lac operator: The lac repressor binds to the lac operator to inhibit transcription in E. coli. This inhibition can be relieved by adding lactose or isopropyl-β-D-thiogalactopyranoside (IPTG). lac repressor encoded by lacI
   2212..2230    +  promoter       SP6 promoter: promoter for bacteriophage SP6 RNA polymerase
   2254..2970    +  CDS            mTurquoise2: mTurquoise2 is a basic (constitutively fluorescent) cyan fluorescent protein published in 2012, derived from Aequorea victoria. It is reported to be a rapidly-maturing monomer with very low acid sensitivity.
   2992..3010    -  promoter       T7 promoter: promoter for bacteriophage T7 RNA polymerase
   3012..3164    +  CDS            lacZα (fragment): LacZα fragment of β-galactosidase; lacZ fragment
   3170..3269    -  misc_feature   bom (fragment): basis of mobility region from pBR322
   3371..1       -  CDS            rop (fragment) (across the origin): Rop protein, which maintains plasmids at low copy number; rop
>Addgene plasmid #136969 | pGGC_RT_Tq2CFP | addgene full sequence | sequence record 270557 | Addgene NGS Result
GACGAAAGGGCCTCGTGATACGCCTATTTTTATAGGTTAATGTCATGATAATAATGGTTTCTTAGACGTC
AGGTGGCACTTTTCGGGGAAATGTGCGCGGAACCCCTATTTGTTTATTTTTCTAAATACATTCAAATATG
TATCCGCTCATGAGACAATAACCCTGATAAATGCTTCAATAATATTGAAAAAGGAAGAGTATGAGTATTC
AACATTTCCGTGTCGCCCTTATTCCCTTTTTTGCGGCATTTTGCCTTCCTGTTTTTGCTCACCCAGAAAC
GCTGGTGAAAGTAAAAGATGCTGAAGATCAGTTGGGTGCACGAGTGGGTTACATCGAACTGGATCTCAAC
AGCGGTAAGATCCTTGAGAGTTTTCGCCCCGAAGAACGTTTTCCAATGATGAGCACTTTTAAAGTTCTGC
TATGTGGCGCGGTATTATCCCGTATTGACGCCGGGCAAGAGCAACTCGGTCGCCGCATACACTATTCTCA
GAATGACTTGGTTGAGTACTCACCAGTCACAGAAAAGCATCTTACGGATGGCATGACAGTAAGAGAATTA
TGCAGTGCTGCCATAACCATGAGTGATAACACTGCGGCCAACTTACTTCTGACAACGATCGGAGGACCGA
AGGAGCTAACCGCTTTTTTGCACAACATGGGGGATCATGTAACTCGCCTTGATCGTTGGGAACCGGAGCT
GAATGAAGCCATACCAAACGACGAGCGTGACACCACGATGCCTGTAGCAATGGCAACAACGTTGCGCAAA
CTATTAACTGGCGAACTACTTACTCTAGCTTCCCGGCAACAATTAATAGACTGGATGGAGGCGGATAAAG
TTGCAGGACCACTTCTGCGCTCGGCCCTTCCGGCTGGCTGGTTTATTGCTGATAAATCTGGAGCCGGTGA
GCGTGGCTCTCGAGGTATCATTGCAGCACTGGGGCCAGATGGTAAGCCCTCCCGTATCGTAGTTATCTAC
ACGACGGGGAGTCAGGCAACTATGGATGAACGAAATAGACAGATCGCTGAGATAGGTGCCTCACTGATTA
AGCATTGGTAACTGTCAGACCAAGTTTACTCATATATACTTTAGATTGATTTAAAACTTCATTTTTAATT
TAAAAGGATCTAGGTGAAGATCCTTTTTGATAATCTCATGACCAAAATCCCTTAACGTGAGTTTTCGTTC
CACTGAGCGTCAGACCCCGTAGAAAAGATCAAAGGATCTTCTTGAGATCCTTTTTTTCTGCGCGTAATCT
GCTGCTTGCAAACAAAAAAACCACCGCTACCAGCGGTGGTTTGTTTGCCGGATCAAGAGCTACCAACTCT
TTTTCCGAAGGTAACTGGCTTCAGCAGAGCGCAGATACCAAATACTGTTCTTCTAGTGTAGCCGTAGTTA
GGCCACCACTTCAAGAACTCTGTAGCACCGCCTACATACCTCGCTCTGCTAATCCTGTTACCAGTGGCTG
CTGCCAGTGGCGATAAGTCGTGTCTTACCGGGTTGGACTCAAGACGATAGTTACCGGATAAGGCGCAGCG
GTCGGGCTGAACGGGGGGTTCGTGCACACAGCCCAGCTTGGAGCGAACGACCTACACCGAACTGAGATAC
CTACAGCGTGAGCTATGAGAAAGCGCCACGCTTCCCGAAGGGAGAAAGGCGGACAGGTATCCGGTAAGCG
GCAGGGTCGGAACAGGAGAGCGCACGAGGGAGCTTCCAGGGGGAAACGCCTGGTATCTTTATAGTCCTGT
CGGGTTTCGCCACCTCTGACTTGAGCGTCGATTTTTGTGATGCTCGTCAGGGGGGCGGAGCCTATGGAAA
AACGCCAGCAACGCGGCCTTTTTACGGTTCCTGGCCTTTTGCTGGCCTTTTGCTCACATGTTCTTTCCTG
CGTTATCCCCTGATTCTGTGGATAACCGTATTACCGCCTTTGAGTGAGCTGATACCGCTCGCCGCAGCCG
AACGACCGAGCGCAGCGAGTCAGTGAGCGAGGAAGCGGAAGAGCGCCCAATACGCAAACCGCCTCTCCCC
GCGCGTTGGCCGATTCATTAATGCAGCTGGCACGACAGGTTTCCCGACTGGAAAGCGGGCAGTGAGCGCA
ACGCAATTAATGTGAGTTAGCTCACTCATTAGGCACCCCAGGCTTTACACTTTATGCTTCCGGCTCGTAT
GTTGTGTGGAATTGTGAGCGGATAACAATTTCACACGAGCTATTTAGGTGACACTATAGAAGTGAAGCTT
GGTCTCAGGCTCGATGGTGAGCAAGGGCGAGGAGCTGTTCACCGGGGTGGTGCCCATCCTGGTCGAGCTG
GACGGCGACGTAAACGGCCACAAGTTCAGCGTGTCCGGCGAGGGCGAGGGCGATGCCACCTACGGCAAGC
TGACCCTGAAGTTCATCTGCACCACCGGCAAGCTGCCCGTGCCCTGGCCCACCCTCGTGACCACCCTGTC
CTGGGGCGTGCAGTGCTTCGCCCGCTACCCCGACCACATGAAGCAGCACGACTTCTTCAAGTCCGCCATG
CCCGAAGGCTACGTCCAGGAGCGCACCATCTTCTTCAAGGACGACGGCAACTACAAGACCCGCGCCGAGG
TGAAGTTCGAGGGCGACACCCTGGTGAACCGCATCGAGCTGAAGGGCATCGACTTCAAGGAGGACGGCAA
CATCCTGGGGCACAAGCTGGAGTACAACTACTTTAGCGACAACGTCTATATCACCGCCGACAAGCAGAAG
AACGGCATCAAGGCCAACTTCAAGATCCGCCACAACATCGAGGACGGCGGCGTGCAGCTCGCCGACCACT
ACCAGCAGAACACCCCCATCGGCGACGGCCCCGTGCTGCTGCCCGACAACCACTACCTGAGCACCCAGTC
CAAGCTGAGCAAAGACCCCAACGAGAAGCGCGATCACATGGTCCTGCTGGAGTTCGTGACCGCCGCCGGG
ATCACTCTCGGCATGGACGAGCTGTACAAGTCAGTGAGACCGAATTCTCGCCCTATAGTGAGTCGTATTA
CCTGGCCGTCGTTTTACAACGTCGTGACTGGGAAAACCCTGGCGTTACCCAACTTAATCGCCTTGCAGCA
CATCCCCCTTTCGCCAGCTGGCGTAATAGCGAAGAGGCCCGCACCGATCGCCCTTCCCAACAGTTGCGCA
GCCTGAATGGCGAATGGCGCCTGATGCGGTATTTTCTCCTTACGCATCTGTGCGGTATTTCACACCGCAT
ATGGTGCACTCTCAGTACAATCTGCTCTGATGCCGCATAGTTAAGCCAGCCCCGACACCCGCCAACACCC
GCTGACGCGCCCTGACGGGCTTGTCTGCTCCCGGCATCCGCTTACAGACAAGCTGTGACCGTCTCCGGGA
GCTGCATGTGTCAGAGGTTTTCACCGTCATCACCGAAACGCGCGA
